>Addgene plasmid #35106 | pBN100 | depositor full sequence | sequence record 83399 | pBN100 sequence 4789 bps
GAACGCGGCCGCCAGCTGAAGCTTCGTACGCTGCAGGTCGACGGATCCCCGGGTTAATTAAGGCGCGCCA
GATCTCATTATTGCACTGGGTGTTCTGGGCGGGACTGCACACGCTGCCAATGAAGTAACTTTCCTGGGTT
CAGTAAGCGCAACAACCTGTGACCTGACCACTTCTGTCAACGGCGCCGCTCAGCCGAACCAGGTTGTTCA
GCTGGGTACCGTTCAGGCTAACCAGCCGGGTAATTTTGTTGACTTCGCCATGAAACCGGTTGACCCGAAT
GCACAGGGTTGTGCAAATCTGGCTCAGAAAACGGCCACTGTTTCCTGGGCTTCTGCTGCCCTGGATGGCG
AAGGCTTTGGGGCAACCAGCGGTACAGCTACTGATGCCAAAGTACTGGTTGAAAGCGTGAACTCCAAAAA
CCCGGGGGCTGTAAACGCTAACGCCAGCACGGTTGACTTTGAAGGTGCCAAGCTGACCACCGACGGCCTG
CAGTTCAAAGCCAAGCTGAAAGGTGGTGCGACCGAGTTTAGCTTGCCTCGTCCCCGCCGGGTCACCCGGC
CAGCGACATGGAGGCCCAGAATACCCTCCTTGACAGTCTTGACGTGCGCAGCTCAGGGGCATGATGTGAC
TGTCGCCCGTACATTTAGCCCATACATCCCCATGTATAATCATTTGCATCCATACATTTTGATGGCCGCA
CGGCGCGAAGCAAAAATTACGGCTCCTCGCTGCAGACCTGCGAGCAGGGAAACGCTCCCCTCACAGACGC
GTTGAATTGTCCCCACGCCGCGCCCCTGTAGAGAAATATAAAAGGTTAGGATTTGCCACTGAGGTTCTTC
TTTCATATACTTCCTTTTAAAATCTTGCTAGGATACAGTTCTCACATCACATCCGAACATAAACAACCAT
GACAGTCAACACTAAGACCTATAGTGAGAGAGCAGAAACTCATGCCTCACCAGTAGCACAGCGATTATTT
CGATTAATGGAACTGAAGAAAACCAATTTATGTGCATCAATTGACGTTGATACCACTAAGGAATTCCTTG
AATTAATTGATAAATTAGGTCCTTATGTATGCTTAATCAAGACTCATATTGATATAATCAATGATTTTTC
CTATGAATCCACTATTGAACCATTATTAGAACTTTCACGTAAACATCAATTTATGATTTTTGAAGATAGA
AAATTTGCTGATATTGGTAATACCGTAAAGAAACAATATATTGGTGGAGTTTATAAAATTAGTAGTTGGG
CAGATATTACCAATGCTCATGGTGTCACTGGGAATGGAGTGGTTGAAGGATTAAAACAGGGAGCTAAAGA
AACCACCACCAACCAAGAGCCAAGAGGGTTATTGATGTTAGCTGAATTATCATCAGTGGGATCATTAGCA
TATGGAGAATATTCTCAAAAAACTGTTGAAATTGCTAAATCCGATAAGGAATTTGTTATTGGATTTATTG
CCCAACGTGATATGGGTGGCCAAGAAGAAGGATTTGATTGGCTTATTATGACACCTGGAGTTGGATTAGA
TGATAAAGGTGATGGATTAGGACAACAATATAGAACTGTTGATGAAGTTGTTAGCACTGGAACTGATATT
ATCATTGTTGGTAGAGGATTGTTTGGTAAAGGAAGAGATCCAGATATTGAAGGTAAAAGGTATAGAAATG
CTGGTTGGAATGCTTATTTGAAAAAGACTGGCCAATTATAATCAGTACTGACAATAAAAAGATTCTTGTT
TTCAAGAACTTGTCATTTGTATAGTTTTTTTATATTGTAGTTGTTCTATTTTAATCAAATGTTAGCGTGA
TTTATATTTTTTTTCGCCTCGACATCATCTGCCCAGATGCGAAGTTAAGTGCGCAGAAAGTAATATCATG
CGTCAATCGTATGTGAATGCTGGTCGCTATACTGCTGTCGATTCGATACTAACGCCGCCATCCAGTGTCG
ACATTATTGCACTGGGTGTTCTGGGCGGGACTGCACACGCTGCCAATGAAGTAACTTTCCTGGGTTCAGT
AAGCGCAACAACCTGTGACCTGACCACTTCTGTCAACGGCGCCGCTCAGCCGAACCAGGTTGTTCAGCTG
GGTACCGTTCAGGCTAACCAGCCGGGTAATTTTGTTGACTTCGCCATGAAACCGGTTGACCCGAATGCAC
AGGGTTGTGCAAATCTGGCTCAGAAAACGGCCACTGTTTCCTGGGCTTCTGCTGCCCTGGATGGCGAAGG
CTTTGGGGCAACCAGCGGTACAGCTACTGATGCCAAAGTACTGGTTGAAAGCGTGAACTCCAAAAACCCG
GGGGCTGTAAACGCTAACGCCAGCACGGTTGACTTTGAAGGTGCCAAGCTGACCACCGACGGCCTGCAGT
TCAAAGCCAAGCTGAAAGGTGGTGCGACCGAGTTTAAACGAGCTCGAATTCATCGATGATATCAGATCCA
CTAGTGGCCTATGCGGCCGCGGATCTGCCGGTCTCCCTATAGTGAGTCGTATTAATTTCGATAAGCCAGG
TTAACCTGCATTAATGAATCGGCCAACGCGCGGGGAGAGGCGGTTTGCGTATTGGGCGCTCTTCCGCTTC
CTCGCTCACTGACTCGCTGCGCTCGGTCGTTCGGCTGCGGCGAGCGGTATCAGCTCACTCAAAGGCGGTA
ATACGGTTATCCACAGAATCAGGGGATAACGCAGGAAAGAACATGTGAGCAAAAGGCCAGCAAAAGGCCA
GGAACCGTAAAAAGGCCGCGTTGCTGGCGTTTTTCCATAGGCTCCGCCCCCCTGACGAGCATCACAAAAA
TCGACGCTCAAGTCAGAGGTGGCGAAACCCGACAGGACTATAAAGATACCAGGCGTTTCCCCCTGGAAGC
TCCCTCGTGCGCTCTCCTGTTCCGACCCTGCCGCTTACCGGATACCTGTCCGCCTTTCTCCCTTCGGGAA
GCGTGGCGCTTTCTCAATGCTCACGCTGTAGGTATCTCAGTTCGGTGTAGGTCGTTCGCTCCAAGCTGGG
CTGTGTGCACGAACCCCCCGTTCAGCCCGACCGCTGCGCCTTATCCGGTAACTATCGTCTTGAGTCCAAC
CCGGTAAGACACGACTTATCGCCACTGGCAGCAGCCACTGGTAACAGGATTAGCAGAGCGAGGTATGTAG
GCGGTGCTACAGAGTTCTTGAAGTGGTGGCCTAACTACGGCTACACTAGAAGGACAGTATTTGGTATCTG
CGCTCTGCTGAAGCCAGTTACCTTCGGAAAAAGAGTTGGTAGCTCTTGATCCGGCAAACAAACCACCGCT
GGTAGCGGTGGTTTTTTTGTTTGCAAGCAGCAGATTACGCGCAGAAAAAAAGGATCTCAAGAAGATCCTT
TGATCTTTTCTACGGGGTCTGACGCTCAGTGGAACGAAAACTCACGTTAAGGGATTTTGGTCATGAGATT
ATCAAAAAGGATCTTCACCTAGATCCTTTTAAATTAAAAATGAAGTTTTAAATCAATCTAAAGTATATAT
GAGTAAACTTGGTCTGACAGTTACCAATGCTTAATCAGTGAGGCACCTATCTCAGCGATCTGTCTATTTC
GTTCATCCATAGTTGCCTGACTCCCCGTCGTGTAGATAACTACGATACGGGAGGGCTTACCATCTGGCCC
CAGTGCTGCAATGATACCGCGAGACCCACGCTCACCGGCTCCAGATTTATCAGCAATAAACCAGCCAGCC
GGAAGGGCCGAGCGCAGAAGTGGTCCTGCAACTTTATCCGCCTCCATCCAGTCTATTAATTGTTGCCGGG
AAGCTAGAGTAAGTAGTTCGCCAGTTAATAGTTTGCGCAACGTTGTTGCCATTGCTACAGGCATCGTGGT
GTCACGCTCGTCGTTTGGTATGGCTTCATTCAGCTCCGGTTCCCAACGATCAAGGCGAGTTACATGATCC
CCCATGTTGTGCAAAAAAGCGGTTAGCTCCTTCGGTCCTCCGATCGTTGTCAGAAGTAAGTTGGCCGCAG
TGTTATCACTCATGGTTATGGCAGCACTGCATAATTCTCTTACTGTCATGCCATCCGTAAGATGCTTTTC
TGTGACTGGTGAGTACTCAACCAAGTCATTCTGAGAATAGTGTATGCGGCGACCGAGTTGCTCTTGCCCG
GCGTCAATACGGGATAATACCGCGCCACATAGCAGAACTTTAAAAGTGCTCATCATTGGAAAACGTTCTT
CGGGGCGAAAACTCTCAAGGATCTTACCGCTGTTGAGATCCAGTTCGATGTAACCCACTCGTGCACCCAA
CTGATCTTCAGCATCTTTTACTTTCACCAGCGTTTCTGGGTGAGCAAAAACAGGAAGGCAAAATGCCGCA
AAAAAGGGAATAAGGGCGACACGGAAATGTTGAATACTCATACTCTTCCTTTTTCAATATTATTGAAGCA
TTTATCAGGGTTATTGTCTCATGAGCGGATACATATTTGAATGTATTTAGAAAAATAAACAAATAGGGGT
TCCGCGCACATTTCCCCGAAAAGTGCCACCTGACGTCTAAGAAACCATTATTATCATGACATTAACCTAT
AAAAATAGGCGTATCACGAGGCCCTTTCGTCTCGCGCGTTTCGGTGATGACGGTGAAAACCTCTGACACA
TGCAGCTCCCGGAGACGGTCACAGCTTGTCTGTAAGCGGATGCCGGGAGCAGACAAGCCCGTCAGGGCGC
GTCAGCGGGTGTTGGCGGGTGTCGGGGCTGGCTTAACTATGCGGCATCAGAGCAGATTGTACTGAGAGTG
CACCATATGGACATATTGTCGTTAGAACG
Features (pLannotate 1.2.2; 10 found; start..end, strand, type, name):
    565..908     +  promoter       TEF promoter: Ashbya gossypii TEF promoter
    927..1715    +  CDS            URA3: PYRF_YEAST - Experimental evidence at protein level: Swiss-Prot protein existence level 1. From Saccharomyces cerevisiae (strain ATCC 204508 / S288c) (Baker's yeast).
   1727..1924    +  terminator     TEF terminator: Ashbya gossypii TEF terminator
   2486..2504    -  promoter       T7 promoter: promoter for bacteriophage T7 RNA polymerase
   2526..2579    -  CDS            lacI (fragment): lac repressor; lacI; The lac repressor binds to the lac operator to inhibit transcription in E. coli. This inhibition can be relieved by adding lactose or isopropyl-β-D-thiogalactopyranoside (IPTG).
   2762..3350    -  rep_origin     ori: high-copy-number ColE1/pMB1/pBR322/pUC origin of replication
   3521..4381    -  CDS            AmpR: β-lactamase; bla; confers resistance to ampicillin, carbenicillin, and related antibiotics
   4382..4486    -  promoter       AmpR promoter: bla
   4581..4616    +  CDS            rop (fragment): Rop protein, which maintains plasmids at low copy number; rop
   4718..4769    +  misc_feature   bom (fragment): basis of mobility region from pBR322
