[The description below was written by a language model from this plasmid's Addgene catalogue record and pLannotate feature annotations shown in this document.]
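Description:
pBN100 is a 4,789 bp yeast marker-cassette plasmid built on the pFA6-kanMX4 backbone, in which the MX-style selectable module carries a URA3 gene in place of the original kanamycin-resistance marker. The catalogue names the insert caURA3PR and gives its species as Candida albicans. The automated annotation labels the roughly 790 bp open reading frame as URA3 by similarity to the Saccharomyces cerevisiae orotidine-5'-phosphate decarboxylase, which most likely reflects homology matching rather than a different gene source. The coding sequence sits between the Ashbya gossypii TEF promoter and TEF terminator, the heterologous regulatory elements that define MX cassettes. These elements drive marker expression in yeast while limiting homology to the S. cerevisiae genome. The record does not explain the "PR" suffix, and about 560 bp upstream of the promoter and a similar stretch downstream of the terminator are unannotated.

In E. coli the plasmid is maintained at high copy through a ColE1/pUC-type origin and selected with ampicillin via the bla gene and its native promoter. The short lacI, rop and bom fragments and the T7 promoter are backbone remnants. The catalogue classifies the vector as "yeast replicating" with uracil selection, but the feature table shows no yeast origin, centromere or 2μ element, so the annotation does not independently support autonomous replication in yeast. pFA6-derived plasmids are commonly used as PCR templates for amplifying marker cassettes for genomic integration.

The associated publication concerns MX cassettes as positive/negative selectable markers in S. cerevisiae. URA3 fits this theme, since it allows selection for uracil prototrophy and counter-selection with 5-fluoroorotic acid.
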