Addgene plasmid #35106: pBN100
Depositing lab: John McCusker. Depositing organization: Duke University. Publication: Cytosine deaminase MX cassettes as positive/negative selectable markers in Saccharomyces cerevisiae. Hartzog PE, Nicholson BP, McCusker JH. Yeast. 2005 Jul 30;22(10):789-98. 10.1002/yea.1245 PubMed 16088873.
Backbone
  Vector backbone: pFA6-kanMX4
  Vector type: Yeast replicating
  Selectable markers: Uracil
Growth in bacteria
  Bacterial resistance: Ampicillin, 100 μg/mL
  Growth temperature: 37°C
  Growth strain: DH5alpha
  Copy number: High Copy
Gene/Insert
  Gene/Insert name: caURA3PR
  Species: C.albicans
Terms and licenses: Academic/Nonprofit Terms; Industry Terms: Not Available to Industry
How to cite: pBN100 was a gift from John McCusker (Addgene plasmid # 35106 ; http://n2t.net/addgene:35106 ; RRID:Addgene_35106)
