>Addgene plasmid #35106 | pBN100 | addgene partial sequence | sequence record 46281 | SP6 5'-ATTTAGGTGACACTATAG-3'
CGGATCCCCGGGTTAATTAAGGCGCGCCCATTATTGCACTGGGTGTTCTGGGCGGGACTGCACACGCTGC
CAATGAAGTAACTTTCCTGGGTTCAGTAAGCGCAACAACCTGTGACCTGACCACTTCTGTCAACGGCGCC
GCTCAGCCGAACCAGGTTGTTCAGCTGGGTACCGTTCAGGCTAACCAGCCGGGTAATTTTGTTGACTTCG
CCATGAAACCGGTTGACCCGAATGCACAGGGTTGTGCAAATCTGGCTCAGAAAACGGCCACTGTTTCCTG
GGCTTCTGCTGCCCTGGATGGCGAAGGCTTTGGGGCAACCAGCGGTACAGCTACTGATGCCAAAGTACTG
GTTGAAAGCGTGAACTCCAAAAACCCGGGGGCTGTAAACGCTAACGCCAGCACGGTTGACTTTGAAGGTG
CCAAGCTGACCACCGACGGCCTGCAGTTCAAAGCCAAGCTGAAAGGTGGTGCGACCGAGTTAGCTTGCCT
CGTCCCCGCCGGGTCACCCGGCCAACGACATGGAGGCCCAGAATACCCTCCTTGACAGTCTTGACGTGCG
CAGCTCAGGGGCATGATGTGACAGTCGCCCGTACATTTAGCCCATACATCCCCATGTATAATCATTTGCA
TCCATACATTTTGATGGCCGCACGGCGCGAAGCAAAAATTACGGCTCCTCGCTGCAGACCTGCGAGCAGG
GAAACGCTCCCCTCACAGACGCGTTGAATTGTCCCCACGCCGCGCCCCTGTAGAGAAATATAAAAGGTTA
GGATTTGCCACTGAGGTTCTTCTTTCATATACTTCCTTTTAAAATCTTGCTAGGATACAGTTCTCACATC
ACATC
