>Addgene plasmid #35106 | pBN100 | addgene partial sequence | sequence record 52477 | T7 5'-TAATACGACTCACTATAGGG-3'
TTACCGTTTAAACTCGGTCGCACCACCTTTCAGCTTGGCTTTGAACTGCAGGCCGTCGGTGGTCAGCTTG
GCACCTTCAAAGTCAACCGTGCTGGCGTTAGCGTTTACAGCCCCCGGGTTTTTGGAGTTCACGCTTTCAA
CCAGTACTTTGGCATCAGTAGCTGTACCGCTGGTTGCCCCAAAGCCTTCGCCATCCAGGGCAGTAGAAGC
CCAGGAAACAGTGGCCGTTTTCTGAGCCAGATTTGCACAACCCTGTGCATTCGGGTCAACCGGTTTCATG
GCGAAGTCAACAAAATTACCCGGCTGGTTAGCCTGAACGGTACCCAGCTGAACAACCTGGTTCGGCTGAG
CGGCGCCGTTGACAGAAGTGGTCAGGTCACAGGTTGTTGCGCTTACTGAACCCAGGAAAGTTACTTCATT
GGCAGCGTGTGCAGTCCCGCCCAGAACACCCAGTGCATTAATGTCGACACTGGATGGCGGCGTTAGTATC
GAATCGACAGCAGGATAGCGACCAGCATTCACATACGATTGACGCATGATATTACTTTCTGCGCACTTAA
CTTCGCATCTGGGCAGATGATGTCGAGGCGAAAAAAAATATAAATCACGCTAACATTTGATTAAAATAGA
ACAACTACAATATAAAAAAACTATACAAATGACAAGTTCTTGAAAACAAGAATCTTTTTATTGTCAGTAC
TGATTATAATTGGCCAGTCTTTTTCAAATAAGCATTCCAACCAGCATCTCTATACCTTTTACCTTCAATA
TCTGGATCTCTTCCTTTACCAAACAATCCTCTACCAACAATGATAATATCAGTTCCAGTGCTAACAACTT
CATCAACAGTTCTATATTGTTGTCCTAATCCATCACCTTTAT
